Addgene plasmid #25431: 258/-2.5CAT
Depositing lab: Charles P. Emerson Jr. Publication: Embryonic activation of the myoD gene is regulated by a highly conserved distal control element. Goldhamer DJ, Brunk BP, Faerman A, King A, Shani M, Emerson CP. Development. 1995 Mar . 121(3):637-49. PubMed 7720572.
Backbone
  Vector backbone: pCATdeltaEH
  Backbone manufacturer: Mellon Lab
  Backbone size w/o insert (bp): 4100
  Vector type: Mammalian Expression ; Reporter construct
Growth in bacteria
  Bacterial resistance: Ampicillin, 100 μg/mL
  Growth temperature: 37°C
  Growth strain: DH5alpha
  Copy number: Unknown
Gene/Insert
  Gene/Insert name: Myo D Promoter/Enhancer (alt names: MyoD; Myo D)
  Species: H. sapiens (human)
  Entrez Gene: MYOD1 (a.k.a. CMYP17, MYF3, MYOD, MYODRIF, PUM, bHLHc1)
  Tag / fusion protein: CAT (C terminal on insert)
  Cloning method: Restriction Enzyme; 5′ cloning site XbaI (destroyed during cloning); 3′ cloning site BglII (destroyed during cloning)
  Sequencing primers: 5′ N/A; 3′ CAT-R
Terms and licenses: Academic/Nonprofit Terms; Industry Terms: Not Available to Industry
Depositor comments: The 258/-2.5 core enhancer/promoter fragment can be removed by digestion with SalI or NotI and XhoI. The resulting fragment is approximately 3kb. All tk sequences were removed from the CAT vector in the construction of 258/-2.5CAT. Between the enhancer and promoter is a portion of the pBluescript polylinker tha t includes BamHI, SpeI and SmaI sites, none of which are unique. 258 refers to the core enhancer, which is present in this construct, upstream of the 2.5 kb MyoD promoter
How to cite: 258/-2.5CAT was a gift from Charles P. Emerson Jr. (Addgene plasmid # 25431 ; http://n2t.net/addgene:25431 ; RRID:Addgene_25431)
