[The description below was written by a language model from this plasmid's Addgene catalogue record.]
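Description:
258/-2.5CAT is a mammalian reporter plasmid built on the pCATdeltaEH backbone (about 4.1 kb without insert), in which regulatory DNA from the human MYOD1 gene drives expression of chloramphenicol acetyltransferase (CAT). It is propagated in E. coli under ampicillin selection. The record does not state the origin of replication or the copy number, and no feature table is available, so the backbone elements beyond the resistance marker and CAT reporter cannot be detailed here.

The payload is a composite enhancer/promoter fragment of roughly 3 kb. It consists of the "258" core enhancer, a distal MyoD control element, placed upstream of the 2.5 kb MyoD promoter region, with the CAT coding sequence lying downstream so that reporter output reflects the transcriptional activity of these elements. The two regulatory pieces are separated by a short stretch of pBluescript polylinker containing BamHI, SpeI and SmaI sites, none of which are unique in the plasmid. All thymidine kinase (tk) sequences originally present in the CAT vector were removed during construction, so transcription depends on the native MyoD promoter rather than a heterologous minimal promoter. The insert was cloned between XbaI and BglII sites, both destroyed in the process, but the whole enhancer/promoter unit can be released with SalI or NotI together with XhoI for transfer to other reporters.

The construct was made to study how the conserved distal enhancer and proximal promoter together control activation of the myoD gene, and it suits assays of muscle-specific transcriptional regulation using CAT activity as the readout.
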