>Addgene plasmid #25431 | 258/-2.5CAT | addgene partial sequence | sequence record 31123 | 25431 with CAT-R
ATCAACGGTGGTATATCCAGTGATTTTTTTCTCCATTTTAGCTTCCTTAGCTCCTGAAAATCTCGCCAAG
CTCCTCGAGATCGGGCCCCCCCAACCCAAGCGGCAGAGAGTGGCCGGAACTTTCTGCCGCTCGGGAGCCC
CGGCTGTAGATAGCAAAGTGCTGGCAGTCTGAATGCCCACCCACTGTCCCCCACCCCTCCCTCTCCTGTC
CGGCCTGATTTGTGGTTAAGGAAAGCGGCGGCAGCGCCCCAGGGCTTCCTCACCCCTAGCTTCTCGCCAG
GCGCCCTGGGCTATTTATCCGTAGTAGCCTAAACGCCCCGGAGCCCAGGCGGGCAGCTGGGGGAGGGGGA
GTCCGAGGCCAATAGGAACACTGCGGGGCGGGGCTTGGGGGGGGTCCCCGGGGTGGCCGCAGGGGCCCGC
AGACTGGCCAGCCAGCCCGCCCCTCCACACTGGCGTGCGCGCTAGGTCCCCTACCGGGCAGGGAGGGAGG
GAGCGACCGGCAGCCCTAGGCGGCTGCACTTGGCTCTCCGGCACGCCCTTTCCAAACCTCTCCAACACCC
GACTGCTGTATCCGCGGGAAACGCTGGCTGCGCGCGCTCACCTCTGAGCTGACTTTCAATACTCCTCTGT
CCCCTGATTTGTGGGGGACCCATGGGTAGAGCGGCTGTAGAAATCAGGTCGTGAGAGATTTGGAGAGAGG
CAAGGCATTGGGGGCACAGAGCTGA
